LOCUS       Exported 7811 bp ds-DNA circular SYN 12-MAY-2021
DEFINITION  Expresses AXL on cistronic transcript with puro resistance in
            mammalian cells.
ACCESSION   .
VERSION     .
KEYWORDS    pIRESpuro2 AXL
SOURCE      synthetic DNA construct
  ORGANISM  synthetic DNA construct
REFERENCE   1 (bases 1 to 7811)
  AUTHORS   Meyer AS, Zweemer AJ, Lauffenburger DA
  TITLE     The AXL Receptor is a Sensor of Ligand Spatial Heterogeneity.
  JOURNAL   Cell Syst. 2015 Jul 29;1(1):25-36.
  PUBMED    26236777
REFERENCE   2 (bases 1 to 7811)
  AUTHORS   .
  TITLE     Direct Submission
  JOURNAL   Exported May 12, 2021 from SnapGene Server 1.1.58
            http://www.snapgene.com
FEATURES             Location/Qualifiers
     source          1..7811
                     /organism="synthetic DNA construct"
                     /mol_type="other DNA"
     primer_bind     complement(44..63)
                     /label=pRS-marker
                     /note="pRS vectors, use to sequence yeast selectable
                     marker"
     enhancer        235..614
                     /label=CMV enhancer
                     /note="human cytomegalovirus immediate early enhancer"
     promoter        615..818
                     /label=CMV promoter
                     /note="human cytomegalovirus (CMV) immediate early
                     promoter"
     primer_bind     769..789
                     /label=CMV-F
                     /note="Human CMV immediate early promoter, forward primer"
     primer_bind     863..882
                     /label=T7
                     /note="T7 promoter, forward primer"
     promoter        863..881
                     /label=T7 promoter
                     /note="promoter for bacteriophage T7 RNA polymerase"
     regulatory      933..942
                     /regulatory_class="other"
                     /note="vertebrate consensus sequence for strong initiation
                     of translation (Kozak, 1987)"
     intron          3670..3899
                     /label=chimeric intron
                     /note="chimera between introns from adenovirus and
                     immunoglobulin heavy chain genes"
     primer_bind     3882..3901
                     /label=pMT2-F
                     /note="Synthetic intron, forward primer"
     misc_feature    3957..4530
                     /label=IRES
                     /note="internal ribosome entry site (IRES) of the
                     encephalomyocarditis virus (EMCV)"
     primer_bind     complement(4124..4141)
                     /label=IRES reverse
                     /note="IRES internal ribosome entry site, reverse primer.
                     Also called pCDH-rev"
     primer_bind     4351..4370
                     /label=IRES-F
                     /note="IRES internal ribosome entry site, forward primer"
     CDS             4563..5162
                     /codon_start=1
                     /gene="pac from Streptomyces"
                     /product="puromycin N-acetyltransferase"
                     /label=PuroR
                     /note="confers resistance to puromycin"
                     /translation="MTEYKPTVRLATRDDVPRAVRTLAAAFADYPATRHTVDPDRHIER
                     VTELQELFLTRVGLDIGKVWVADDGAAVAVWTTPESVEAGAVFAEIGPRMAELSGSRLA
                     AQQQMEGLLAPHRPKEPAWFLATVGVSPDHQGKGLGSAVVLPGVEAAERAGVPAFLETS
                     APRNLPFYERLGFTVTADVECPKDRATWCMTRKPGA"
     primer_bind     complement(4563..4582)
                     /label=Puro-R
                     /note="Puromycin resistance gene, reverse primer. Also
                     called puro-variant-R"
     primer_bind     5059..5079
                     /label=Puro-F
                     /note="Puromycin resistance gene, forward primer"
     primer_bind     complement(5298..5315)
                     /label=BGH-rev
                     /note="Bovine growth hormone terminator, reverse primer.
                     Also called BGH reverse"
     polyA_signal    5304..5528
                     /label=bGH poly(A) signal
                     /note="bovine growth hormone polyadenylation signal"
     primer_bind     5575..5594
                     /label=EBV-rev
                     /note="SV40 polyA terminator, reverse primer"
     primer_bind     complement(5654..5670)
                     /label=M13 rev
                     /note="common sequencing primer, one of multiple similar
                     variants"
     primer_bind     complement(5654..5670)
                     /label=M13 Reverse
                     /note="In lacZ gene. Also called M13-rev"
     primer_bind     complement(5667..5689)
                     /label=M13/pUC Reverse
                     /note="In lacZ gene"
     protein_bind    5678..5694
                     /label=lac operator
                     /bound_moiety="lac repressor encoded by lacI"
                     /note="The lac repressor binds to the lac operator to
                     inhibit transcription in E. coli. This inhibition can be
                     relieved by adding lactose or
                     isopropyl-beta-D-thiogalactopyranoside (IPTG)."
     promoter        complement(5702..5732)
                     /label=lac promoter
                     /note="promoter for the E. coli lac operon"
     protein_bind    5747..5768
                     /label=CAP binding site
                     /bound_moiety="E. coli catabolite activator protein"
                     /note="CAP binding activates transcription in the presence
                     of cAMP."
     primer_bind     complement(5885..5902)
                     /label=L4440
                     /note="L4440 vector, forward primer"
     rep_origin      complement(6056..6644)
                     /direction=LEFT
                     /label=ori
                     /note="high-copy-number ColE1/pMB1/pBR322/pUC origin of
                     replication"
     primer_bind     complement(6136..6155)
                     /label=pBR322ori-F
                     /note="pBR322 origin, forward primer"
     CDS             complement(6815..7675)
                     /codon_start=1
                     /gene="bla"
                     /product="beta-lactamase"
                     /label=AmpR
                     /note="confers resistance to ampicillin, carbenicillin, and
                     related antibiotics"
                     /translation="MSIQHFRVALIPFFAAFCLPVFAHPETLVKVKDAEDQLGARVGYI
                     ELDLNSGKILESFRPEERFPMMSTFKVLLCGAVLSRIDAGQEQLGRRIHYSQNDLVEYS
                     PVTEKHLTDGMTVRELCSAAITMSDNTAANLLLTTIGGPKELTAFLHNMGDHVTRLDRW
                     EPELNEAIPNDERDTTMPVAMATTLRKLLTGELLTLASRQQLIDWMEADKVAGPLLRSA
                     LPAGWFIADKSGAGERGSRGIIAALGPDGKPSRIVVIYTTGSQATMDERNRQIAEIGAS
                     LIKHW"
     primer_bind     7438..7457
                     /label=Amp-R
                     /note="Ampicillin resistance gene, reverse primer"
     promoter        complement(7676..7780)
                     /gene="bla"
                     /label=AmpR promoter
ORIGIN
        1 gacggatcgg gagatctccc gatcccctat ggtcgactct cagtacaatc tgctctgatg
       61 ccgcatagtt aagccagtat ctgctccctg cttgtgtgtt ggaggtcgct gagtagtgcg
      121 cgagcaaaat ttaagctaca acaaggcaag gcttgaccga caattgcatg aagaatctgc
      181 ttagggttag gcgttttgcg ctgcttcgcg atgtacgggc cagatatacg cgttgacatt
      241 gattattgac tagttattaa tagtaatcaa ttacggggtc attagttcat agcccatata
      301 tggagttccg cgttacataa cttacggtaa atggcccgcc tggctgaccg cccaacgacc
      361 cccgcccatt gacgtcaata atgacgtatg ttcccatagt aacgccaata gggactttcc
      421 attgacgtca atgggtggac tatttacggt aaactgccca cttggcagta catcaagtgt
      481 atcatatgcc aagtacgccc cctattgacg tcaatgacgg taaatggccc gcctggcatt
      541 atgcccagta catgacctta tgggactttc ctacttggca gtacatctac gtattagtca
      601 tcgctattac catggtgatg cggttttggc agtacatcaa tgggcgtgga tagcggtttg
      661 actcacgggg atttccaagt ctccacccca ttgacgtcaa tgggagtttg ttttggcacc
      721 aaaatcaacg ggactttcca aaatgtcgta acaactccgc cccattgacg caaatgggcg
      781 gtaggcgtgt acggtgggag gtctatataa gcagagctct ctggctaact agagaaccca
      841 ctgcttactg gcttatcgaa attaatacga ctcactatag ggagacccaa gcttggtacc
      901 gagctcggat cgatatctgc ggcctagcta gcgccaccat ggcgtggcgg tgccccagga
      961 tgggcagggt cccgctggcc tggtgcttgg cgctgtgcgg ctgggcgtgc atggccccca
     1021 ggggcacgca ggctgaagaa agtcccttcg tgggcaaccc agggaatatc acaggtgccc
     1081 ggggactcac gggcaccctt cggtgtcagc tccaggttca gggagagccc cccgaggtac
     1141 attggcttcg ggatggacag atcctggagc tcgcggacag cacccagacc caggtgcccc
     1201 tgggtgagga tgaacaggat gactggatag tggtcagcca gctcagaatc acctccctgc
     1261 agctttccga cacgggacag taccagtgtt tggtgtttct gggacatcag accttcgtgt
     1321 cccagcctgg ctatgttggg ctggagggct tgccttactt cctggaggag cccgaagaca
     1381 ggactgtggc cgccaacacc cccttcaacc tgagctgcca agctcaggga cccccagagc
     1441 ccgtggacct actctggctc caggatgctg tccccctggc cacggctcca ggtcacggcc
     1501 cccagcgcag cctgcatgtt ccagggctga acaagacatc ctctttctcc tgcgaagccc
     1561 ataacgccaa gggggtcacc acatcccgca cagccaccat cacagtgctc ccccagcagc
     1621 cccgtaacct ccacctggtc tcccgccaac ccacggagct ggaggtggct tggactccag
     1681 gcctgagcgg catctacccc ctgacccact gcaccctgca ggctgtgctg tcagacgatg
     1741 ggatgggcat ccaggcggga gaaccagacc ccccagagga gcccctcacc tcgcaagcat
     1801 ccgtgccccc ccatcagctt cggctaggca gcctccatcc tcacacccct tatcacatcc
     1861 gcgtggcatg caccagcagc cagggcccct catcctggac ccactggctt cctgtggaga
     1921 cgccggaggg agtgcccctg ggcccccctg agaacattag tgctacgcgg aatgggagcc
     1981 aggccttcgt gcattggcaa gagccccggg cgcccctgca gggtaccctg ttagggtacc
     2041 ggctggcgta tcaaggccag gacaccccag aggtgctaat ggacataggg ctaaggcaag
     2101 aggtgaccct ggagctgcag ggggacgggt ctgtgtccaa tctgacagtg tgtgtggcag
     2161 cctacactgc tgctggggat ggaccctgga gcctcccagt acccctggag gcctggcgcc
     2221 cagtgaagga accttcaact cctgccttct cgtggccctg gtggtatgta ctgctaggag
     2281 cagtcgtggc cgctgcctgt gtcctcatct tggctctctt ccttgtccac cggcgaaaga
     2341 aggagacccg ttatggagaa gtgtttgaac caacagtgga aagaggtgaa ctggtagtca
     2401 ggtaccgcgt gcgcaagtcc tacagtcgtc ggaccactga agctaccttg aacagcctgg
     2461 gcatcagtga agagctgaag gagaagctgc gggatgtgat ggtggaccgg cacaaggtgg
     2521 ccctggggaa gactctggga gagggagagt ttggagctgt gatggaaggc cagctcaacc
     2581 aggacgactc catcctcaag gtggctgtga agacgatgaa gattgccatc tgcacgaggt
     2641 cagagctgga ggatttcctg agtgaagcgg tctgcatgaa ggaatttgac catcccaacg
     2701 tcatgaggct catcggtgtc tgtttccagg gttctgaacg agagagcttc ccagcacctg
     2761 tggtcatctt acctttcatg aaacatggag acctacacag cttcctcctc tattcccggc
     2821 tcggggacca gccagtgtac ctgcccactc agatgctagt gaagttcatg gcagacatcg
     2881 ccagtggcat ggagtatctg agtaccaaga gattcataca ccgggacctg gcggccagga
     2941 actgcatgct gaatgagaac atgtccgtgt gtgtggcgga cttcgggctc tccaagaaga
     3001 tctacaatgg ggactactac cgccagggac gtatcgccaa gatgccagtc aagtggattg
     3061 ccattgagag tctagctgac cgtgtctaca ccagcaagag cgatgtgtgg tccttcgggg
     3121 tgacaatgtg ggagattgcc acaagaggcc aaaccccata tccgggcgtg gagaacagcg
     3181 agatttatga ctatctgcgc cggggaaatc gcctgaagca gcctgcggac tgtctggatg
     3241 gactgtatgc cttgatgtcg cggtgctggg agctaaatcc ccaggaccgg ccaagtttta
     3301 cagagctgcg ggaagatttg gagaacacac tgaaggcctt gcctcctgcc caggagcctg
     3361 acgaaatcct ctatgtcaac atggatgagg gtggaggtta tcctgaaccc cctggagctg
     3421 caggaggagc tgacccccca acccagccag accctaagga ttcctgtagc tgcctcactg
     3481 cggctgaggt ccatcctgct ggacgctatg tcctctgccc ttccacaacc cctagccccg
     3541 ctcagcctgc tgataggggc tccccagcag ccccagggca ggaggatggt gccccggatc
     3601 cgcggccgca tagataactg atccagtgtg ctggaattaa ttcgctgtct gcgagggcca
     3661 gctgttgggg tgagtactcc ctctcaaaag cgggcatgac ttctgcgcta agattgtcag
     3721 tttccaaaaa cgaggaggat ttgatattca cctggcccgc ggtgatgcct ttgagggtgg
     3781 ccgcgtccat ctggtcagaa aagacaatct ttttgttgtc aagcttgagg tgtggcaggc
     3841 ttgagatctg gccatacact tgagtgacaa tgacatccac tttgcctttc tctccacagg
     3901 tgtccactcc caggtccaac tgcaggtcga gcatgcatct agggcggcca attccgcccc
     3961 tctccctccc ccccccctaa cgttactggc cgaagccgct tggaataagg ccggtgtgcg
     4021 tttgtctata tgtgattttc caccatattg ccgtcttttg gcaatgtgag ggcccggaaa
     4081 cctggccctg tcttcttgac gagcattcct aggggtcttt cccctctcgc caaaggaatg
     4141 caaggtctgt tgaatgtcgt gaaggaagca gttcctctgg aagcttcttg aagacaaaca
     4201 acgtctgtag cgaccctttg caggcagcgg aaccccccac ctggcgacag gtgcctctgc
     4261 ggccaaaagc cacgtgtata agatacacct gcaaaggcgg cacaacccca gtgccacgtt
     4321 gtgagttgga tagttgtgga aagagtcaaa tggctctcct caagcgtatt caacaagggg
     4381 ctgaaggatg cccagaaggt accccattgt atgggatctg atctggggcc tcggtgcaca
     4441 tgctttacat gtgtttagtc gaggttaaaa aaacgtctag gccccccgaa ccacggggac
     4501 gtggttttcc tttgaaaaac acgatgataa gcttgccaca acccacaagg agacgacctt
     4561 ccatgaccga gtacaagccc acggtgcgcc tcgccacccg cgacgacgtc ccccgggccg
     4621 tacgcaccct cgccgccgcg ttcgccgact accccgccac gcgccacacc gtcgacccgg
     4681 accgccacat cgagcgggtc accgagctgc aagaactctt cctcacgcgc gtcgggctcg
     4741 acatcggcaa ggtgtgggtc gcggacgacg gcgccgcggt ggcggtctgg accacgccgg
     4801 agagcgtcga agcgggggcg gtgttcgccg agatcggccc gcgcatggcc gagttgagcg
     4861 gttcccggct ggccgcgcag caacagatgg aaggcctcct ggcgccgcac cggcccaagg
     4921 agcccgcgtg gttcctggcc accgtcggcg tctcgcccga ccaccagggc aagggtctgg
     4981 gcagcgccgt cgtgctcccc ggagtggagg cggccgagcg cgccggggtg cccgccttcc
     5041 tggagacctc cgcgccccgc aacctcccct tctacgagcg gctcggcttc accgtcaccg
     5101 ccgacgtcga gtgcccgaag gaccgcgcga cctggtgcat gacccgcaag cccggtgcct
     5161 gacgcccgcc ccacgacccg cagcgcccga ccgaaaggag cgcacgaccc catggctccg
     5221 accgaagccg acccgggcgg ccccgccgac cccgcacccg cccccgaggc ccaccgactc
     5281 tagagctcgc tgatcagcct cgactgtgcc ttctagttgc cagccatctg ttgtttgccc
     5341 ctcccccgtg ccttccttga ccctggaagg tgccactccc actgtccttt cctaataaaa
     5401 tgaggaaatt gcatcgcatt gtctgagtag gtgtcattct attctggggg gtggggtggg
     5461 gcaggacagc aagggggagg attgggaaga caatagcagg catgctgggg atgcggtggg
     5521 ctctatggct tctgaggcgg aaagaaccag ctggggctcg agtgcattct agttgtggtt
     5581 tgtccaaact catcaatgta tcttatcatg tctgtatacc gtcgacctct agctagagct
     5641 tggcgtaatc atggtcatag ctgtttcctg tgtgaaattg ttatccgctc acaattccac
     5701 acaacatacg agccggaagc ataaagtgta aagcctgggg tgcctaatga gtgagctaac
     5761 tcacattaat tgcgttgcgc tcactgcccg ctttccagtc gggaaacctg tcgtgccagc
     5821 tgcattaatg aatcggccaa cgcgcgggga gaggcggttt gcgtattggg cgctcttccg
     5881 cttcctcgct cactgactcg ctgcgctcgg tcgttcggct gcggcgagcg gtatcagctc
     5941 actcaaaggc ggtaatacgg ttatccacag aatcagggga taacgcagga aagaacatgt
     6001 gagcaaaagg ccagcaaaag gccaggaacc gtaaaaaggc cgcgttgctg gcgtttttcc
     6061 ataggctccg cccccctgac gagcatcaca aaaatcgacg ctcaagtcag aggtggcgaa
     6121 acccgacagg actataaaga taccaggcgt ttccccctgg aagctccctc gtgcgctctc
     6181 ctgttccgac cctgccgctt accggatacc tgtccgcctt tctcccttcg ggaagcgtgg
     6241 cgctttctca atgctcacgc tgtaggtatc tcagttcggt gtaggtcgtt cgctccaagc
     6301 tgggctgtgt gcacgaaccc cccgttcagc ccgaccgctg cgccttatcc ggtaactatc
     6361 gtcttgagtc caacccggta agacacgact tatcgccact ggcagcagcc actggtaaca
     6421 ggattagcag agcgaggtat gtaggcggtg ctacagagtt cttgaagtgg tggcctaact
     6481 acggctacac tagaaggaca gtatttggta tctgcgctct gctgaagcca gttaccttcg
     6541 gaaaaagagt tggtagctct tgatccggca aacaaaccac cgctggtagc ggtggttttt
     6601 ttgtttgcaa gcagcagatt acgcgcagaa aaaaaggatc tcaagaagat cctttgatct
     6661 tttctacggg gtctgacgct cagtggaacg aaaactcacg ttaagggatt ttggtcatga
     6721 gattatcaaa aaggatcttc acctagatcc ttttaaatta aaaatgaagt tttaaatcaa
     6781 tctaaagtat atatgagtaa acttggtctg acagttacca atgcttaatc agtgaggcac
     6841 ctatctcagc gatctgtcta tttcgttcat ccatagttgc ctgactcccc gtcgtgtaga
     6901 taactacgat acgggagggc ttaccatctg gccccagtgc tgcaatgata ccgcgagacc
     6961 cacgctcacc ggctccagat ttatcagcaa taaaccagcc agccggaagg gccgagcgca
     7021 gaagtggtcc tgcaacttta tccgcctcca tccagtctat taattgttgc cgggaagcta
     7081 gagtaagtag ttcgccagtt aatagtttgc gcaacgttgt tgccattgct acaggcatcg
     7141 tggtgtcacg ctcgtcgttt ggtatggctt cattcagctc cggttcccaa cgatcaaggc
     7201 gagttacatg atcccccatg ttgtgcaaaa aagcggttag ctccttcggt cctccgatcg
     7261 ttgtcagaag taagttggcc gcagtgttat cactcatggt tatggcagca ctgcataatt
     7321 ctcttactgt catgccatcc gtaagatgct tttctgtgac tggtgagtac tcaaccaagt
     7381 cattctgaga atagtgtatg cggcgaccga gttgctcttg cccggcgtca atacgggata
     7441 ataccgcgcc acatagcaga actttaaaag tgctcatcat tggaaaacgt tcttcggggc
     7501 gaaaactctc aaggatctta ccgctgttga gatccagttc gatgtaaccc actcgtgcac
     7561 ccaactgatc ttcagcatct tttactttca ccagcgtttc tgggtgagca aaaacaggaa
     7621 ggcaaaatgc cgcaaaaaag ggaataaggg cgacacggaa atgttgaata ctcatactct
     7681 tcctttttca atattattga agcatttatc agggttattg tctcatgagc ggatacatat
     7741 ttgaatgtat ttagaaaaat aaacaaatag gggttccgcg cacatttccc cgaaaagtgc
     7801 cacctgacgt c
//
