[The description below was written by a language model from this plasmid's Addgene catalogue record and the feature table of its GenBank file.]
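Description:
pIRESpuro2 AXL is a mammalian expression plasmid of about 7.8 kb, built on the commercial pIRESpuro2 backbone. It carries the human AXL receptor tyrosine kinase (also called UFO) and a puromycin resistance gene on a single bicistronic transcript. In E. coli it is maintained as a high-copy plasmid through a ColE1/pUC-type origin and selected with ampicillin via the beta-lactamase gene. Remnants of the lac promoter and operator region lie next to the origin.

The human cytomegalovirus immediate-early enhancer and promoter drive the expression cassette, and a T7 promoter sits just downstream of them. The roughly 2.8 kb AXL insert was cloned between NheI and BamHI sites, both of which are retained. The feature table does not annotate the AXL coding sequence itself. It does mark a Kozak consensus at the start of the unannotated interval between the T7 promoter and the intron, which is where the insert would lie. The catalogue entry notes that the encoded protein has a short spurious run of extra residues at its C terminus.

Downstream of the insert are a chimeric adenovirus/immunoglobulin intron, the EMCV internal ribosome entry site, the puromycin N-acetyltransferase coding sequence and a bovine growth hormone polyadenylation signal. Puromycin resistance is translated from the same mRNA as AXL through the IRES, so drug selection enriches for cells that transcribe the whole cassette and are therefore likely to express the receptor. This makes the plasmid suited to generating stable or enriched AXL-expressing mammalian cell populations. The associated publication concerns how AXL senses its ligand.
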