Addgene plasmid #65627: pIRESpuro2 AXL
Purpose: Expresses AXL on cistronic transcript with puro resistance in mammalian cells
Depositing lab: Aaron Meyer. Depositing organization: Massachusetts Institute of Technology. Publication: The AXL Receptor is a Sensor of Ligand Spatial Heterogeneity. Meyer AS, Zweemer AJ, Lauffenburger DA. Cell Syst. 2015 Jul 29;1(1):25-36. 10.1016/j.cels.2015.06.002 PubMed 26236777.
Backbone
  Vector backbone: pIRESpuro2
  Backbone manufacturer: CloneTech
  Backbone size w/o insert (bp): 5000
  Total vector size (bp): 7805
  Vector type: Mammalian Expression
  Selectable markers: Puromycin
Growth in bacteria
  Bacterial resistance: Ampicillin, 100 μg/mL
  Growth temperature: 37°C
  Growth strain: DH5alpha
  Copy number: High Copy
Gene/Insert
  Gene/Insert name: Tyrosine-protein kinase receptor UFO (alt names: AXL; UFO)
  Species: H. sapiens (human)
  Insert size (bp): 2838
  Mutation: Spurious PDPRPHR on C terminus
  GenBank ID: NM_001699.5
  Entrez Gene: AXL (a.k.a. ARK, AXL3, JTK11, Tyro7, UFO)
  Promoter: CMV
  Cloning method: Restriction Enzyme; 5′ cloning site NheI (not destroyed); 3′ cloning site BamHI (not destroyed)
  Sequencing primers: 5′ CGCAAATGGGCGGTAGGCGTG
Terms and licenses: Academic/Nonprofit Terms; Industry Terms: Not Available to Industry
How to cite: pIRESpuro2 AXL was a gift from Aaron Meyer (Addgene plasmid # 65627 ; http://n2t.net/addgene:65627 ; RRID:Addgene_65627)
