>Addgene plasmid #65627 | pIRESpuro2 AXL | addgene partial sequence | sequence record 115156 | T7 5'-TAATACGACTCACTATAGGG-3'
GGATCGATATCTGCGGCCTAGCTAGCGCCACCATGGCGTGGCGGTGCCCCAGGATGGGCAGGGTCCCGCT
GGCCTGGTGCTTGGCGCTGTGCGGCTGGGCGTGCATGGCCCCCAGGGGCACGCAGGCTGAAGAAAGTCCC
TTCGTGGGCAACCCAGGGAATATCACAGGTGCCCGGGGACTCACGGGCACCCTTCGGTGTCAGCTCCAGG
TTCAGGGAGAGCCCCCCGAGGTACATTGGCTTCGGGATGGACAGATCCTGGAGCTCGCGGACAGCACCCA
GACCCAGGTGCCCCTGGGTGAGGATGAACAGGATGACTGGATAGTGGTCAGCCAGCTCAGAATCACCTCC
CTGCAGCTTTCCGACACGGGACAGTACCAGTGTTTGGTGTTTCTGGGACATCAGACCTTCGTGTCCCAGC
CTGGCTATGTTGGGCTGGAGGGCTTGCCTTACTTCCTGGAGGAGCCCGAAGACAGGACTGTGGCCGCCAA
CACCCCCTTCAACCTGAGCTGCCAAGCTCAGGGACCCCCAGAGCCCGTGGACCTACTCTGGCTCCAGGAT
GCTGTCCCCCTGGCCACGGCTCCAGGTCACGGCCCCCAGCGCAGCCTGCATGTTCCAGGGCTGAACAAGA
CATCCTCTTTCTCCTGCGAAGCCCATAACGCCAAGGGGGTCACCACATCCCGCACAGCCACCATCACAGT
GCTCCCCCAGCAGCCCCGTAACCTCCACCTGGTCTCCCGCCAACCCACGGAGCTGGAGGTGGCTTGGACT
CCAGGCCTGAGCGGCATCTACCCC
