>Addgene plasmid #65627 | pIRESpuro2 AXL | addgene partial sequence | sequence record 115259 | synth-int-R 5'-ggagtactcaccccaacagc-3'
GCACACTGGATCAGTTATCTATGCGGCCGCGGATCCGGGGCACCATCCTCCTGCCCTGGGGCTGCTGGGG
AGCCCCTATCAGCAGGCTGAGCGGGGCTAGGGGTTGTGGAAGGGCAGAGGACATAGCGTCCAGCAGGATG
GACCTCAGCCGCAGTGAGGCAGCTACAGGAATCCTTAGGGTCTGGCTGGGTTGGGGGGTCAGCTCCTCCT
GCAGCTCCAGGGGGTTCAGGATAACCTCCACCCTCATCCATGTTGACATAGAGGATTTCGTCAGGCTCCT
GGGCAGGAGGCAAGGCCTTCAGTGTGTTCTCCAAATCTTCCCGCAGCTCTGTAAAACTTGGCCGGTCCTG
GGGATTTAGCTCCCAGCACCGCGACATCAAGGCATACAGTCCATCCAGACAGTCCGCAGGCTGCTTCAGG
CGATTTCCCCGGCGCAGATAGTCATAAATCTCGCTGTTCTCCACGCCCGGATATGGGGTTTGGCCTCTTG
TGGCAATCTCCCACATTGTCACCCCGAAGGACCACACATCGCTCTTGCTGGTGTAGACACGGTCAGCTAG
ACTCTCAATGGCAATCCACTTGACTGGCATCTTGGCGATACGTCCCTGGCGGTAGTAGTCCCCATTGTAG
ATCTTCTTGGAGAGCCCGAAGTCCGCCACACACACGGACATGTTCTCATTCAGCATGCAGTTCCTGGCCG
CCAGGTCCCGGTGTATGAATCTCTTGGTACTCAGATACTCCATGCCACTGGCGATGTCTGCCATGAACTT
CACTAGCATCTGAGTGGGCAGGTACACTGGCTGGTCC
